>Addgene plasmid #232188 | Tol2-mfap4-BFP | addgene full sequence | sequence record 465272 | Addgene NGS Result
CCCTGATAGACGGTTTTTCGCCCTTTGACGTTGGAGTCCACGTTCTTT
[37 nt withheld, positions 49-85]
ACCCTATCTCGGTCTATTCTTTTGATTTATAAGGGATTTTGCCGATTTCGGCCTATTGGTTAAAAAATGA
GCTGATTTAACAAAAATTTAACGCGAATTTTAACAAAATATTAACGCTTACAATTTAGGTGGCACTTTTC
GGGGAAATGTGCGCGGAACCCCTATTTGTTTATTTTTCTAAATACATTCAAATATGTATCCGCTCATGAG
ACAATAACCCTGATAAATGCTTCAATAATATTGAAAAAGGAAGAGTATGAGTATTCAACATTTCCGTGTC
GCCCTTATTCCCTTTTTTGCGGCATTTTGCCTTCCTGTTTTTGCTCACCCAGAAACGCTGGTGAAAGTAA
AAGATGCTGAAGATCAGTTGGGTGCACGAGTGGGTTACATCGAACTGGATCTCAACAGCGGTAAGATCCT
TGAGAGTTTTCGCCCCGAAGAACGTTTTCCAATGATGAGCACTTTTAAAGTTCTGCTATGTGGCGCGGTA
TTATCCCGTATTGACGCCGGGCAAGAGCAACTCGGTCGCCGCATACACTATTCTCAGAATGACTTGGTTG
AGTACTCACCAGTCACAGAAAAGCATCTTACGGATGGCATGACAGTAAGAGAATTATGCAGTGCTGCCAT
AACCATGAGTGATAACACTGCGGCCAACTTACTTCTGACAACGATCGGAGGACCGAAGGAGCTAACCGCT
TTTTTGCACAACATGGGGGATCATGTAACTCGCCTTGATCGTTGGGAACCGGAGCTGAATGAAGCCATAC
CAAACGACGAGCGTGACACCACGATGCCTGTAGCAATGGCAACAACGTTGCGCAAACTATTAACTGGCGA
ACTACTTACTCTAGCTTCCCGGCAACAATTAATAGACTGGATGGAGGCGGATAAAGTTGCAGGACCACTT
CTGCGCTCGGCCCTTCCGGCTGGCTGGTTTATTGCTGATAAATCTGGAGCCGGTGAGCGTGGGTCTCGCG
GTATCATTGCAGCACTGGGGCCAGATGGTAAGCCCTCCCGTATCGTAGTTATCTACACGACGGGGAGTCA
GGCAACTATGGATGAACGAAATAGACAGATCGCTGAGATAGGTGCCTCACTGATTAAGCATTGGTAACTG
TCAGACCAAGTTTACTCATATATACTTTAGATTGATTTAAAACTTCATTTTTAATTTAAAAGGATCTAGG
TGAAGATCCTTTTTGATAATCTCATGACCAAAATCCCTTAACGTGAGTTTTCGTTCCACTGAGCGTCAGA
CCCCGTAGAAAAGATCAAAGGATCTTCTTGAGATCCTTTTTTTCTGCGCGTAATCTGCTGCTTGCAAACA
AAAAAACCACCGCTACCAGCGGTGGTTTGTTTGCCGGATCAAGAGCTACCAACTCTTTTTCCGAAGGTAA
CTGGCTTCAGCAGAGCGCAGATACCAAATACTGTTCTTCTAGTGTAGCCGTAGTTAGGCCACCACTTCAA
GAACTCTGTAGCACCGCCTACATACCTCGCTCTGCTAATCCTGTTACCAGTGGCTGCTGCCAGTGGCGAT
AAGTCGTGTCTTACCGGGTTGGACTCAAGACGATAGTTACCGGATAAGGCGCAGCGGTCGGGCTGAACGG
GGGGTTCGTGCACACAGCCCAGCTTGGAGCGAACGACCTACACCGAACTGAGATACCTACAGCGTGAGCT
ATGAGAAAGCGCCACGCTTCCCGAAGGGAGAAAGGCGGACAGGTATCCGGTAAGCGGCAGGGTCGGAACA
GGAGAGCGCACGAGGGAGCTTCCAGGGGGAAACGCCTGGTATCTTTATAGTCCTGTCGGGTTTCGCCACC
TCTGACTTGAGCGTCGATTTTTGTGATGCTCGTCAGGGGGGCGGAGCCTATGGAAAAACGCCAGCAACGC
GGCCTTTTTACGGTTCCTGGCCTTTTGCTGGCCTTTTGCTCACATGTTCTTTCCTGCGTTATCCCCTGAT
TCTGTGGATAACCGTATTACCGCCTTTGAGTGAGCTGATACCGCTCGCCGCAGCCGAACGACCGAGCGCA
GCGAGTCAGTGAGCGAGGAAGCGGAAGAGCGCCCAATACGCAAACCGCCTCTCCCCGCGCGTTGGCCGAT
TCATTAATGCAGCTGGCACGACAGGTTTCCCGACTGGAAAGCGGGCAGTGAGCGCAACGCAATTAATGTG
AGTTAGCTCACTCATTAGGCACCCCAGGCTTTACACTTTATGCTTCCGGCTCGTATGTTGTGTGGAATTG
TGAGCGGATAACAATTTCACACAGGAAACAGCTATGACCATGATTACGCCAAGCGCGCAATTAACCCTCA
CTAAAGGGAACAAAAGATCTAGTGGATCTGCTGGGCTTGCTGAAGGTAGGGGGTCAAGAACCAGAGGTGT
AAAGTACTTGAGTAATTTTACTTGATTACTGTACTTAAGTATTATTTTTGGGGATTTTTACTTTACTTGA
GTACAATTAAAAATCAATACTTTTACTTTTACTTAATTACATTTTTTTAGAAAAAAAAGTACTTTTTACT
CCTTACAATTTTATTTACAGTCAAAAAGTACTTATTTTTTGGAGATCACTTCATTCTATTTTCCCTTGCG
GCCGCGAATTAAAAAACCTCCCACACCTCCCCCTGAACCTGAAACATAAAATGAATGCAATTGTTGTTGT
TAACTTGTTTATTGCAGCTTATAATGGTTACAAATAAAGCAATAGCATCACAAATTTCACAAATAAAGCA
TTTTTTTCACTGCATTCTAGTTGTGGTTTGTCCAAACTCATCAATGTATCTTATCATGTCTGGATCTACG
TAATACGACTCACTATAGTTCTAGATCATCGACTCACTTGTGCCCCAGTTTGCTAGGGAGGTCGCAGTAT
CTGGCCACTGCCACCTCGTGCTGCTCGACGTAGGTCTCGTTGTTGGCCTCCTTGATTCTTTCCAGTCTGT
AGTCCACATAGTAGACGCCAGGCATCTTGAGGTTCTTAGCGGGTTTCTTGGATCTATATGTGGTCTTGAT
GTTTGCGATCAGATGGCTCCCGCCCACGAGCTTCAGGGCCATGTCGTTTCTGCCTTCCAGGCCGCCGTCA
GCGGGGTACAGCGTCTCGGTGAAGGCCTCCCAGCCGAGTGTTTTCTTCTGCATCACAGGGCCGTTGGATG
TGAAGTTCACCCCTCTGATCTTGACGTTGTAGATGAGGCAGCCGTCCTGGAGGCTGGTGTCCTGGGTAGC
GGTCAGCACGCCCCCGTCTTCGTATGTGGTGACTCTCTCCCATGTGAAGCCCTCAGGGAAGGACTGCTTG
AAGAAGTCGGGGATGCCCTGGGTGTGGTTGATGAAGGTCTTGCTGCCGTAGAGGAAGCTAGTAGCCAGGA
TGTCGAAGGCGAAGGGGAGAGGGCCGCCCTCGACCACCTTGATTCTCATGGTCTGGGTGCCCTCGTAGGG
CTTGCCTTCGCCCTCGGATGTGCACTCGAAGTGATGGTTGTCCACGGTGCCCTCCATGTACAGCTTCATG
TGCATGTTCTCCTTAATCAGCTCGCTCATGGTGGCGAGGTACCGTCGACCACGATCTAAAGTCATGAAGA
AAGAAATCACCAATACGAGACAAAATGGCGTGTGTAAATGTGATCGTCACAAGGAATAAAACAGCCACAG
AACTTACTGCAATCTTCTCACTCTCTCCTCAACAGCTCAGTTTATCTACAAGAGATGTAAAAGAGCTTCA
CTCACACCTTCTTATTGTTGCAGGTTATTTCTTCGTATAATCTCGCTCTACAGAATAAGTCACTCACCGT
GTGTGTTCAGCTGGAAATAACTCAAACGCTCCTTTAAATCGCTGATGCTGAGTCTCGTGCTCTGTGACAA
AACCTGCTTGAGGCAATCCTCAAAAACCCAACAATCTGTTTTCACAACCGAAGAGTGAAAGGACAGCAGT
TCTCGGTTCTGTTTTCTGCCAAATCTGCAAACGCAGACAAATGTTATGATAACCCCACCAAATAACCCTT
TTCTGCAGAAGATAACAAACACACGATTCAACCTGCACAACACTAATGACTTTTTTCAAAACAACTATAA
AACATTGGTTGGTTAAAAGCTTGGTTGAGGAGTAAAAGGACACAATGCAGAGATAAGTGCAATGTTAACC
TGGAGTCTGCATTTACAAGACTCTAAATTCTCTAACACAAGAACCAGTCGAGTGTTCTCTTTGGGTTAAC
ATTGACTGATTCAGCATACACAAGAATACCTGAAGTGACAGAGCTAATCAAATGGCGCAAGTTAAGAGCG
AACACTAAGAATCTGGCTGTAAATCCACTCGATTTCTTAATATTTCTAATTTATATGGATGATCTGATTA
TCAGACATATCTGCATGTGTGAATCCCTCAGTGAAAAATTGTTTGCACTCTTTAACATCAGACCCTTCTT
AAGAGATCATACTGCACAACATTTAGTCCAAAAAGCTGGACTATTGCAATGCTCTTCTAGCTGGACTCCT
GCCTTGCACCCATAAACCTCTACAGACAATCCAGAAAGCTGCAGCATATGTAATGTGATTTATTTGAACA
GATGATGATCAGAAAAAAGTGTGCGTGATGGGACGCATCAATGGACTTTGCAGCATTTAATTCCAGCACA
CTGTAAAACATCTGAAATGTTGTTTTGCTTATTGTAAAATGCCTTAAAGTCTGTCATCACAGTGGTTCAG
TATTATTATTATTATTATTACCTCCAGAACTGTCTTGAGCATCCCAAAGAGCATCTCTCACCTTCAAAAG
CCACAGCGTTGCATTTATTGTGTGTTGTCTTTGTCTCATTAGATGGAAACTCTGCTTTATCCACAAATGC
TTTATGCCCTTTTACAGTTTTGTACATTAATCCAGTTCCCATTATTTGAATGGAAAATGAGCTTTTGTTT
CAAAGAATAGCAGGACACAATCTCATAAATCTGCATACAGGAGTTTATTAAAGCTTTAAAGTGAAAACAA
AGAGAAAAATGTCATTACACCAACAGCCATACATTTCAGACTCGATTTTTCAGATACACATTTAAAAGAG
AAGAGGTTTCCTTTTAAAAGCCCTGTTTCTAAGGCACTTGTTTGATCTTGATGCTGATGGTTTTCATACT
GACCGCGTTATTCCCTTTCCAGCTGTACCAAGAAACGCGCTAGCCTTTTACTTCCTTAATACTCAAGTAC
AATTTTAATGGAGTACTTTTTTACTTTTACTCAAGTAAGATTCTAGCCAGATACTTTTACTTTTAATTGA
GTAAAATTTTCCCTAAGTACTTGTACTTTCACTTGAGTAAAATTTTTGAGTACTTTTTACACCTCTGTCA
AGAACTCCTGGACAAACCTCTGACCTGTGTGGAACAGAGTGGATATGGGTGTCTGAACAGATATTCACGT
CTTTTGCAGATCAGAGGGCATTTCTGGTGTTGTGCAATGACCTGGGTCCAACAGGTAGGCGTACTCGTAT
CCAAGAGCATTGTTGGACAGGAGGTAGTCTCCATTCCTATAAAGAGGAAGGAATGGCACCATGTAGTAGC
CGTCATTGTG
[91 nt withheld, positions 5626-5716]
AGGGTGATGGTTCACGTAGTGGGCCATCG
Features (pLannotate 1.2.2; 13 found; start..end, strand, type, name):
    237..341     +  promoter       AmpR promoter: bla
    342..1202    +  CDS            AmpR: β-lactamase; bla; confers resistance to ampicillin, carbenicillin, and related antibiotics
   1373..1961    +  rep_origin     ori: high-copy-number ColE1/pMB1/pBR322/pUC origin of replication
   2144..2236    +  CDS            lacI (fragment): lac repressor; lacI; The lac repressor binds to the lac operator to inhibit transcription in E. coli. This inhibition can be relieved by adding lactose or isopropyl-β-D-thiogalactopyranoside (IPTG).
   2249..2270    +  protein_bind   CAP binding site: CAP binding activates transcription in the presence of cAMP. E. coli catabolite activator protein
   2285..2315    +  promoter       lac promoter: promoter for the E. coli lac operon
   2323..2339    +  protein_bind   lac operator: The lac repressor binds to the lac operator to inhibit transcription in E. coli. This inhibition can be relieved by adding lactose or isopropyl-β-D-thiogalactopyranoside (IPTG). lac repressor encoded by lacI
   2384..2402    +  promoter       T3 promoter: promoter for bacteriophage T3 RNA polymerase
   2747..2881    +  polyA_signal   SV40 poly(A) signal: SV40 polyadenylation signal
   2886..2903    +  promoter       T7 promoter (fragment): promoter for bacteriophage T7 RNA polymerase
   2922..3614    -  CDS            TagBFP: TagBFP is a basic (constitutively fluorescent) blue fluorescent protein published in 2008, derived from Entacmaea quadricolor. It is reported to be a very rapidly-maturing monomer with very low acid sensitivity.
   5401..5628    -  CDS            tyr (fragment) (sequence partly withheld): TYRO_ORYLA - Also known as tyro. Experimental evidence at transcript level: Swiss-Prot protein existence level 2. This is a copper-containing oxidase that functions in the formation of pigments such as melanins and other polyphenolic compounds. From Oryzias latipes (Japanese rice fish) (Japanese killifish).
   5626..211     +  rep_origin     f1 ori (fragment) (across the origin) (sequence partly withheld): f1 bacteriophage origin of replication; arrow indicates direction of (+) strand synthesis
