[The description below was written by a language model from this plasmid's Addgene catalogue record and pLannotate feature annotations shown in this document.]
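Description:
Tol2-mfap4-BFP is a zebrafish expression plasmid built on a Tol2 transposon backbone, designed to label macrophages with a blue fluorescent protein. It is propagated in E. coli using a high-copy ColE1/pUC-type origin and is selected with ampicillin through the bla (β-lactamase) gene under its own promoter. The sequenced record is 5,745 nt. It also carries a partial f1 origin and leftover cloning-vector elements (a lacI fragment, CAP site, lac promoter and operator, T3 promoter and a T7 promoter fragment) that play no stated role in fish expression.

The payload is a BFP coding sequence, annotated as TagBFP, a rapidly maturing monomeric blue fluorescent protein derived from Entacmaea quadricolor. According to the catalogue entry it is driven by the mfap4 promoter, a macrophage-specific regulatory element. The cassette was assembled by Gibson cloning from an mfap4 5′ entry clone and an earlier Tol2-lyz-BFP plasmid. TagBFP lies on the minus strand, and the unannotated stretch of about 1.8 kb upstream of it in that orientation is where the mfap4 promoter would be expected, although the feature table does not label it. An SV40 polyadenylation signal lies just downstream of the coding sequence, though it is annotated on the opposite strand.

The Tol2 transposon arms are likewise not annotated. The fragment matched to medaka tyrosinase probably reflects the original isolation of Tol2 from the medaka tyrosinase locus, but this is an inference rather than something the record states. In Tol2 vectors, transposase supplied in trans integrates the sequence between the arms into the genome. The construct therefore suits transient or stable transgenic marking of macrophages in zebrafish, for example for live imaging of innate immune responses to infection.
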