Addgene plasmid #232188: Tol2-mfap4-BFP
Purpose: macrophage-specific promoter driving BFP in a Tol2 backbone for expression in zebrafish
Depositing lab: Emily Rosowski. Depositing organization: Clemson University. Publication: Glucocorticoids Suppress NF-kappaB-Mediated Neutrophil Control of Aspergillus fumigatus Hyphal Growth. Thrikawala SU, Anderson MH, Rosowski EE. J Immunol. 2024 Oct 1;213(7):971-987. doi: 10.4049/jimmunol.2400021. PubMed 39178124.
Backbone
  Vector backbone: Tol2
  Backbone size w/o insert (bp): 3100
  Vector type: Zebrafish Expression
Growth in bacteria
  Bacterial resistance: Ampicillin, 100 μg/mL
  Growth temperature: 37°C
  Growth strain: DH5alpha
  Copy number: Unknown
Gene/Insert
  Gene/Insert name: BFP
  Insert size (bp): 696
  Promoter: mfap4
  Cloning method: Gibson Cloning
  Sequencing primers: 5′ cgccattttgtctcgtattg; 3′ GTGGTTTGTCCAAACTCATCA
Resource information
  A portion of this plasmid was derived from a plasmid made by: mfap4 promoter amplified from p5E-mfap4 (Addgene catalog no. 70052, a gift from David Tobin) BFP promoter amplified from Tol2-lyz-BFP (PMID 30071103)
Terms and licenses: Academic/Nonprofit Terms; Industry Terms: Not Available to Industry
How to cite: Tol2-mfap4-BFP was a gift from Emily Rosowski (Addgene plasmid # 232188 ; http://n2t.net/addgene:232188 ; RRID:Addgene_232188)
